>Addgene plasmid #137149 | pAAV-nEF-Con/Foff 2.0-Arch3.3-EYFP | depositor full sequence | sequence record 265112 | pAAV-nEF-Con/Foff 2.0-Arch3.3-EYFP sequence 6964 bps
CCTGCAGGCAGCTGCGCGCTCGCTCGCTCACTGAGGCCGCCCGGGCAAAGCCCGGGCGTCGGGCGACCTT
TGGTCGCCCGGCCTCAGTGAGCGAGCGAGCGCGCAGAGAGGGAGTGGCCAACTCCATCACTAGGGGTTCC
TGCGGCCGCACGCGTAAGGATCTGCGATCGCTCCGGTGCCCGTCAGTGGGCAGAGCGCACATCGCCCACA
GTCCCCGAGAAGTTGGGGGGAGGGGTCGGCAATTGAACGGGTGCCTAGAGAAGGTGGCGCGGGGTAAACT
GGGAAAGTGATGTCGTGTACTGGCTCCGCCTTTTTCCCGAGGGTGGGGGAGAACCGTATATAAGTGCAGT
AGTCGCCGTGAACGTTCTTTTTCGCAACGGGTTTGCCGCCAGAACACAGCTGAAGCTTCGAGGGGCTCGC
ATCTCTCCTTCACGCGCCCGCCGCCCTACCTGAGGCCGCCATCCACGCCGGTTGAGTCGCGTTCTGCCGC
CTCCCGCCTGTGGTGCCTCCTGAACTGCGTCCGCCGTCTAGGTAAGTTTAAAGCTCAGGTCGAGACCGGG
CCTTTGTCCGGCGCTCCCTTGGAGCCTACCTAGACTCAGCCGGCTCTCCACGCTTTGCCTGACCCTGCTT
GCTCAACTCTACGTCTTTGTTTCGTTTTCTGTTCTGCGCCGTTACAGATCCAAGCTGTGACCGGCGCCTA
CGGATCCGAAGTTCCTATTCTCTAGAAAGTATAGGAACTTCGCAGAGTAGTAGCTGGATTGTAGCTGCTA
TTAGCAATCTAAAACCTCTTAGAAGTTCCTATTCTTCAAAAGGTATAGGAACTTCGGCGCGCCGCCACCA
TGGACCCCATCGCTCTGCAGGCTGGTTACGACCTGCTGGGTGACGGCAGACCTGAAACTCTGTGGCTGGG
CATCGGCACTCTGCTGATGCTGATTGGAACCTTCTACTTTCTGGTCCGCGGATGGGGAGTCACCGATAAG
GATGCCCGGGAATATTACGCTGTGACTATCCTGGTGCCCGGAATCGCATCCGCCGCATATCTGTCTATGT
TCTTTGGTATCGGGCTTACTGAGGTGACCGTCGGGGGCGAAATGTTGGATATCTATTATGCCAGGTAAGT
GTCGGGGTTGAGCTCATAACTTCGTATAGTATACCTTATACGAAGTTATTCTTTGCACCATTCTAAAGAA
TAACAGTGATAATTTCTGGGTTAAGGCAAATAACTTCGTATAGGATACTTTATACGAAGTTATGGTACCC
CTCCTGTACTCACCTTGCCGGTGGTGCAGATGAACTTCAGGGTCAGCTTGCCGTAGGTGGCATCGCCCTC
GCCCTCGCCGGACACGCTGAACTTGTGGCCGTTTACGTCGCCGTCCAGCTCGACCAGGATGGGCACCACC
CCGGTGAACAGCTCCTCGCCCTTGCTCACGGGACCGGGGTTTTCTTCCACGTCTCCTGCTTGCTTTAACA
GAGAGAAGTTCGTGGCTCCGGAGCCGGGCGCGCCCACGTTGATGTCGATCTGGTCCAGGGGGATGTACTC
GCCCTCGCTGGTGATCCTGCTCTTGTCGGCGGCACTGACATCGGCACCGGCACTGGGTTCTGGTGCCTCG
GTGTCGCCCAGAATAGCCCGGGATCTCAACAGGATAAAGCCAAAGCCGACCTTGGCAGTCACGTCCAACA
CCATAAACAGCAGAGTTTCGATGCCCAGGCCCACCACGCCAGCGCCCTCAGTGCCTATGATCCACAGGAT
AGGGTAAGCGGTCCACAGCACCAAGACCAGAGCTGTCAGGGTGTTAAAGGTAGATGCCACCTCGGGGCCC
CGCTCCTTTGCAGCAGATCGCAGGGATGTAGCCAGAAAATAGAGCACCACTATCATGCAAATTGTAGAGA
ACAACCACCAACTGTATCTGGCTATGGCCGTGTGGCTCAAGGCTCCGATGAGGCCAGTGACGATCATCAG
GGCGTCCACACCCACCAGGGTGCCGATGGTCACCCGATCCACCTTAGCGAGAAGGGCCAGATCCAGCAGC
AGAAGTGGGGTGGTAAACAGCCAGTCGGCGTACCTAAACACATGAGAAATAGAGTCATAAGCACATGGGT
CACATACAGGAGATTGTATATAACATTAATACAATTTTATAAAAAAAAGGGGGGGCACAACTAGTATAAC
TTCGTATAAGGTATACTATACGAAGTTATTAAGAGGTTTCATATTGCTAATAGCAGCTACAATCCAGCTA
CCATTCTGCATAACTTCGTATAAAGTATCCTATACGAAGTTATGTCGACTGGAGAGTGGCCAGCCCTTCT
CATGTTCAGAGAACATGGTTAACTGGTTAAGTCATGTCGTCCCACAGCTGCCCGTGCCCTGGCCCACCCT
CGTGACCACCTTCGGCTACGGCCTGCAGTGCTTCGCCCGCTACCCCGACCACATGAAGCAGCACGACTTC
TTCAAGTCCGCCATGCCCGAAGGCTACGTCCAGGAGCGCACCATCTTCTTCAAGGACGACGGCAACTACA
AGACCCGCGCCGAGGTGAAGTTCGAGGGCGACACCCTGGTGAACCGCATCGAGCTGAAGGGCATCGACTT
CAAGGAGGACGGCAACATCCTGGGGCACAAGCTGGAGTACAACTACAACAGCCACAACGTCTATATCATG
GCCGACAAGCAGAAGAACGGCATCAAGGTGAACTTCAAGATCCGCCACAACATCGAGGACGGCAGCGTGC
AGCTCGCCGACCACTACCAGCAGAACACCCCCATCGGCGACGGCCCCGTGCTGCTGCCCGACAACCACTA
CCTGAGCTACCAGTCCGCCCTGAGCAAAGACCCCAACGAGAAGCGCGATCACATGGTCCTGCTGGAGTTC
GTGACCGCCGCCGGGATCACTCTCGGCATGGACGAGCTGTACAAGTTCTGCTACGAGAACGAGGTGTAAT
GAGCTAGCGAAGTTCCTATACTTTCTAGAGAATAGGAACTTCTAAGCAGACAATCTTGTAATACATCAGC
AGCTAGTAGATTGCTCCAGCTAGAAGTTCCTATACCTTTTGAAGAATAGGAACTTCGAATTCGATATCAA
GCTTATCGATAATCAACCTCTGGATTACAAAATTTGTGAAAGATTGACTGGTATTCTTAACTATGTTGCT
CCTTTTACGCTATGTGGATACGCTGCTTTAATGCCTTTGTATCATGCTATTGCTTCCCGTATGGCTTTCA
TTTTCTCCTCCTTGTATAAATCCTGGTTGCTGTCTCTTTATGAGGAGTTGTGGCCCGTTGTCAGGCAACG
TGGCGTGGTGTGCACTGTGTTTGCTGACGCAACCCCCACTGGTTGGGGCATTGCCACCACCTGTCAGCTC
CTTTCCGGGACTTTCGCTTTCCCCCTCCCTATTGCCACGGCGGAACTCATCGCCGCCTGCCTTGCCCGCT
GCTGGACAGGGGCTCGGCTGTTGGGCACTGACAATTCCGTGGTGTTGTCGGGGAAATCATCGTCCTTTCC
TTGGCTGCTCGCCTGTGTTGCCACCTGGATTCTGCGCGGGACGTCCTTCTGCTACGTCCCTTCGGCCCTC
AATCCAGCGGACCTTCCTTCCCGCGGCCTGCTGCCGGCTCTGCGGCCTCTTCCGCGTCTTCGCCTTCGCC
CTCAGACGAGTCGGATCTCCCTTTGGGCCGCCTCCCCGCATCGATACCGAGCGCTGCTCGAGAGATCTAC
GGGTGGCATCCCTGTGACCCCTCCCCAGTGCCTCTCCTGGCCCTGGAAGTTGCCACTCCAGTGCCCACCA
GCCTTGTCCTAATAAAATTAAGTTGCATCATTTTGTCTGACTAGGTGTCCTTCTATAATATTATGGGGTG
GAGGGGGGTGGTATGGAGCAAGGGGCAAGTTGGGAAGACAACCTGTAGGGCCTGCGGGGTCTATTGGGAA
CCAAGCTGGAGTGCAGTGGCACAATCTTGGCTCACTGCAATCTCCGCCTCCTGGGTTCAAGCGATTCTCC
TGCCTCAGCCTCCCGAGTTGTTGGGATTCCAGGCATGCATGACCAGGCTCAGCTAATTTTTGTTTTTTTG
GTAGAGACGGGGTTTCACCATATTGGCCAGGCTGGTCTCCAACTCCTAATCTCAGGTGATCTACCCACCT
TGGCCTCCCAAATTGCTGGGATTACAGGCGTGAACCACTGCTCCCTTCCCTGTCCTTCTGATTTTGTAGG
TAACCACGTGCGGACCGAGCGGCCGCAGGAACCCCTAGTGATGGAGTTGGCCACTCCCTCTCTGCGCGCT
CGCTCGCTCACTGAGGCCGGGCGACCAAAGGTCGCCCGACGCCCGGGCTTTGCCCGGGCGGCCTCAGTGA
GCGAGCGAGCGCGCAGCTGCCTGCAGGGGCGCCTGATGCGGTATTTTCTCCTTACGCATCTGTGCGGTAT
TTCACACCGCATA
[142 nt withheld, positions 4424-4565]
C
[141 nt withheld, positions 4567-4707]
CCTTTGACGTTGGAGTCCACGTTCTTT
[37 nt withheld, positions 4735-4771]
ACCCTATCTCGGGCTATTCTTTTGATTTATAAGGGATTTTGCCGATTTCGGCCTATTGGTTAAAAAATGA
GCTGATTTAACAAAAATTTAACGCGAATTTTAACAAAATATTAACGTTTACAATTTTATGGTGCACTCTC
AGTACAATCTGCTCTGATGCCGCATAGTTAAGCCAGCCCCGACACCCGCCAACACCCGCTGACGCGCCCT
GACGGGCTTGTCTGCTCCCGGCATCCGCTTACAGACAAGCTGTGACCGTCTCCGGGAGCTGCATGTGTCA
GAGGTTTTCACCGTCATCACCGAAACGCGCGAGACGAAAGGGCCTCGTGATACGCCTATTTTTATAGGTT
AATGTCATGATAATAATGGTTTCTTAGACGTCAGGTGGCACTTTTCGGGGAAATGTGCGCGGAACCCCTA
TTTGTTTATTTTTCTAAATACATTCAAATATGTATCCGCTCATGAGACAATAACCCTGATAAATGCTTCA
ATAATATTGAAAAAGGAAGAGTATGAGTATTCAACATTTCCGTGTCGCCCTTATTCCCTTTTTTGCGGCA
TTTTGCCTTCCTGTTTTTGCTCACCCAGAAACGCTGGTGAAAGTAAAAGATGCTGAAGATCAGTTGGGTG
CACGAGTGGGTTACATCGAACTGGATCTCAACAGCGGTAAGATCCTTGAGAGTTTTCGCCCCGAAGAACG
TTTTCCAATGATGAGCACTTTTAAAGTTCTGCTATGTGGCGCGGTATTATCCCGTATTGACGCCGGGCAA
GAGCAACTCGGTCGCCGCATACACTATTCTCAGAATGACTTGGTTGAGTACTCACCAGTCACAGAAAAGC
ATCTTACGGATGGCATGACAGTAAGAGAATTATGCAGTGCTGCCATAACCATGAGTGATAACACTGCGGC
CAACTTACTTCTGACAACGATCGGAGGACCGAAGGAGCTAACCGCTTTTTTGCACAACATGGGGGATCAT
GTAACTCGCCTTGATCGTTGGGAACCGGAGCTGAATGAAGCCATACCAAACGACGAGCGTGACACCACGA
TGCCTGTAGCAATGGCAACAACGTTGCGCAAACTATTAACTGGCGAACTACTTACTCTAGCTTCCCGGCA
ACAATTAATAGACTGGATGGAGGCGGATAAAGTTGCAGGACCACTTCTGCGCTCGGCCCTTCCGGCTGGC
TGGTTTATTGCTGATAAATCTGGAGCCGGTGAGCGTGGGTCTCGCGGTATCATTGCAGCACTGGGGCCAG
ATGGTAAGCCCTCCCGTATCGTAGTTATCTACACGACGGGGAGTCAGGCAACTATGGATGAACGAAATAG
ACAGATCGCTGAGATAGGTGCCTCACTGATTAAGCATTGGTAACTGTCAGACCAAGTTTACTCATATATA
CTTTAGATTGATTTAAAACTTCATTTTTAATTTAAAAGGATCTAGGTGAAGATCCTTTTTGATAATCTCA
TGACCAAAATCCCTTAACGTGAGTTTTCGTTCCACTGAGCGTCAGACCCCGTAGAAAAGATCAAAGGATC
TTCTTGAGATCCTTTTTTTCTGCGCGTAATCTGCTGCTTGCAAACAAAAAAACCACCGCTACCAGCGGTG
GTTTGTTTGCCGGATCAAGAGCTACCAACTCTTTTTCCGAAGGTAACTGGCTTCAGCAGAGCGCAGATAC
CAAATACTGTCCTTCTAGTGTAGCCGTAGTTAGGCCACCACTTCAAGAACTCTGTAGCACCGCCTACATA
CCTCGCTCTGCTAATCCTGTTACCAGTGGCTGCTGCCAGTGGCGATAAGTCGTGTCTTACCGGGTTGGAC
TCAAGACGATAGTTACCGGATAAGGCGCAGCGGTCGGGCTGAACGGGGGGTTCGTGCACACAGCCCAGCT
TGGAGCGAACGACCTACACCGAACTGAGATACCTACAGCGTGAGCTATGAGAAAGCGCCACGCTTCCCGA
AGGGAGAAAGGCGGACAGGTATCCGGTAAGCGGCAGGGTCGGAACAGGAGAGCGCACGAGGGAGCTTCCA
GGGGGAAACGCCTGGTATCTTTATAGTCCTGTCGGGTTTCGCCACCTCTGACTTGAGCGTCGATTTTTGT
GATGCTCGTCAGGGGGGCGGAGCCTATGGAAAAACGCCAGCAACGCGGCCTTTTTACGGTTCCTGGCCTT
TTGCTGGCCTTTTGCTCACATGT
Features (pLannotate 1.2.2; 29 found; start..end, strand, type, name):
      1..141     -  repeat_region  AAV2 ITR: inverted terminal repeat of adeno-associated virus serotype 2 inverted
    188..399     +  promoter       EF-1α core promoter: core promoter for human elongation factor EF-1α
    412..680     +  LTR            5' LTR (truncated): truncated 5' long terminal repeat (LTR) from human T-cell leukemia virus (HTLV) type 1
    708..741     +  protein_bind   FRT (minimal): supports FLP-mediated excision but not integration (Turan and Bode, 2011) FLP recombinase from the Saccharomyces cerevisiae 2μ plasmid
    750..791     -  intron         β-globin intron (fragment): internally truncated intron from human β-globin
    840..1117    +  CDS            QuasAr1 (fragment): achaerhodopsin-3 (Arch) derivative with improved brightness (Hochbaum et al., 2014)
   1136..1169    +  protein_bind   loxN: Cre-mediated recombination occurs in the 8-bp core sequence (GTATACCT). loxN sites are compatible with each other, but incompatible with loxP or lox2272 sites. Cre recombinase
   1170..1219    +  intron         β-globin intron (fragment): internally truncated intron from human β-globin
   1220..1253    +  protein_bind   lox2272: Cre-mediated recombination occurs in the 8-bp core sequence (GGATACTT). lox2272 sites are compatible with each other, but incompatible with loxP or loxN sites (Lee and Saito, 1988). Cre recombinase
   1274..1426    -  CDS            (3-F)Tyr-EGFP (fragment): (3-F)Tyr-EGFP is a basic (constitutively fluorescent) green fluorescent protein published in 2004, derived from Aequorea victoria.
   1431..1486    -  CDS            P2A (fragment): 2A peptide from porcine teschovirus-1 polyprotein Eukaryotic ribosomes fail to insert a peptide bond between the Gly and Pro residues, yielding separate polypeptides.
   1502..1564    -  CDS            KCNJ2 (fragment): KCNJ2_HUMAN - Also known as IRK1. Experimental evidence at protein level: Swiss-Prot protein existence level 1. Probably participates in establishing action potential waveform and excitability of neuronal and muscle tissues. Inward rectifier potassium channels are characterized by a greater tendency to allow potassium to flow into the cell rather than out of it. Their voltage dependence is regulated by the concentration of extracellular potassium; as external potassium is raised, the voltage range of the channel opening shifts to more positive voltages. The inward rectification is mainly due t
   1565..2065    -  CDS            Arch (fragment): light-driven proton pump archaerhodopsin-3 from Halorubrum sodomense (Chow et al., 2010)
   2166..2199    -  protein_bind   loxN: Cre-mediated recombination occurs in the 8-bp core sequence (GTATACCT). loxN sites are compatible with each other, but incompatible with loxP or lox2272 sites. Cre recombinase
   2200..2249    +  intron         β-globin intron (fragment): internally truncated intron from human β-globin
   2250..2283    -  protein_bind   lox2272: Cre-mediated recombination occurs in the 8-bp core sequence (GGATACTT). lox2272 sites are compatible with each other, but incompatible with loxP or loxN sites (Lee and Saito, 1988). Cre recombinase
   2356..2916    +  CDS            EYFP (fragment): enhanced YFP mammalian codon-optimized
   2949..2982    -  protein_bind   FRT (minimal): supports FLP-mediated excision but not integration (Turan and Bode, 2011) FLP recombinase from the Saccharomyces cerevisiae 2μ plasmid
   3067..3091    +  misc_feature   MCS (fragment): pBluescript multiple cloning site
   3091..3679    +  misc_feature   WPRE: woodchuck hepatitis virus posttranscriptional regulatory element
   3711..4187    +  polyA_signal   hGH poly(A) signal: human growth hormone polyadenylation signal
   4227..4367    +  repeat_region  AAV2 ITR: inverted terminal repeat of adeno-associated virus serotype 2 inverted
   4372..4423    -  misc_feature   bom (fragment): basis of mobility region from pBR322
   4442..4822    +  rep_origin     M13 ori (sequence partly withheld): M13 bacteriophage origin of replication; arrow indicates direction of (+) strand synthesis
   4898..4947    -  misc_feature   bom (fragment): basis of mobility region from pBR322
   5049..5084    -  CDS            rop (fragment): Rop protein, which maintains plasmids at low copy number; rop
   5179..5283    +  promoter       AmpR promoter: bla
   5284..6144    +  CDS            AmpR: β-lactamase; bla; confers resistance to ampicillin, carbenicillin, and related antibiotics
   6315..6903    +  rep_origin     ori: high-copy-number ColE1/pMB1/pBR322/pUC origin of replication
