>Addgene plasmid #137149 | pAAV-nEF-Con/Foff 2.0-Arch3.3-EYFP | addgene full sequence | sequence record 272741 | Addgene NGS Result
CCTGCAGGCAGCTGCGCGCTCGCTCGCTCACTGAGGCCGCCCGGGCGTCGGGCGACCTTTGGTCGCCCGG
CCTCAGTGAGCGAGCGAGCGCGCAGAGAGGGAGTGGCCAACTCCATCACTAGGGGTTCCTGCGGCCGCAC
GCGTAAGGATCTGCGATCGCTCCGGTGCCCGTCAGTGGGCAGAGCGCACATCGCCCACAGTCCCCGAGAA
GTTGGGGGGAGGGGTCGGCAATTGAACGGGTGCCTAGAGAAGGTGGCGCGGGGTAAACTGGGAAAGTGAT
GTCGTGTACTGGCTCCGCCTTTTTCCCGAGGGTGGGGGAGAACCGTATATAAGTGCAGTAGTCGCCGTGA
ACGTTCTTTTTCGCAACGGGTTTGCCGCCAGAACACAGCTGAAGCTTCGAGGGGCTCGCATCTCTCCTTC
ACGCGCCCGCCGCCCTACCTGAGGCCGCCATCCACGCCGGTTGAGTCGCGTTCTGCCGCCTCCCGCCTGT
GGTGCCTCCTGAACTGCGTCCGCCGTCTAGGTAAGTTTAAAGCTCAGGTCGAGACCGGGCCTTTGTCCGG
CGCTCCCTTGGAGCCTACCTAGACTCAGCCGGCTCTCCACGCTTTGCCTGACCCTGCTTGCTCAACTCTA
CGTCTTTGTTTCGTTTTCTGTTCTGCGCCGTTACAGATCCAAGCTGTGACCGGCGCCTACGGATCCGAAG
TTCCTATTCTCTAGAAAGTATAGGAACTTCGCAGAGTAGTAGCTGGATTGTAGCTGCTATTAGCAATCTA
AAACCTCTTAGAAGTTCCTATTCTTCAAAAGGTATAGGAACTTCGGCGCGCCGCCACCATGGACCCCATC
GCTCTGCAGGCTGGTTACGACCTGCTGGGTGACGGCAGACCTGAAACTCTGTGGCTGGGCATCGGCACTC
TGCTGATGCTGATTGGAACCTTCTACTTTCTGGTCCGCGGATGGGGAGTCACCGATAAGGATGCCCGGGA
ATATTACGCTGTGACTATCCTGGTGCCCGGAATCGCATCCGCCGCATATCTGTCTATGTTCTTTGGTATC
GGGCTTACTGAGGTGACCGTCGGGGGCGAAATGTTGGATATCTATTATGCCAGGTAAGTGTCGGGGTTGA
GCTCATAACTTCGTATAGTATACCTTATACGAAGTTATTCTTTGCACCATTCTAAAGAATAACAGTGATA
ATTTCTGGGTTAAGGCAAATAACTTCGTATAGGATACTTTATACGAAGTTATGGTACCCCTCCTGTACTC
ACCTTGCCGGTGGTGCAGATGAACTTCAGGGTCAGCTTGCCGTAGGTGGCATCGCCCTCGCCCTCGCCGG
ACACGCTGAACTTGTGGCCGTTTACGTCGCCGTCCAGCTCGACCAGGATGGGCACCACCCCGGTGAACAG
CTCCTCGCCCTTGCTCACGGGACCGGGGTTTTCTTCCACGTCTCCTGCTTGCTTTAACAGAGAGAAGTTC
GTGGCTCCGGAGCCGGGCGCGCCCACGTTGATGTCGATCTGGTCCAGGGGGATGTACTCGCCCTCGCTGG
TGATCCTGCTCTTGTCGGCGGCACTGACATCGGCACCGGCACTGGGTTCTGGTGCCTCGGTGTCGCCCAG
AATAGCCCGGGATCTCAACAGGATAAAGCCAAAGCCGACCTTGGCAGTCACGTCCAACACCATAAACAGC
AGAGTTTCGATGCCCAGGCCCACCACGCCAGCGCCCTCAGTGCCTATGATCCACAGGATAGGGTAAGCGG
TCCACAGCACCAAGACCAGAGCTGTCAGGGTGTTAAAGGTAGATGCCACCTCGGGGCCCCGCTCCTTTGC
AGCAGATCGCAGGGATGTAGCCAGAAAATAGAGCACCACTATCATGCAAATTGTAGAGAACAACCACCAA
CTGTATCTGGCTATGGCCGTGTGGCTCAAGGCTCCGATGAGGCCAGTGACGATCATCAGGGCGTCCACAC
CCACCAGGGTGCCGATGGTCACCCGATCCACCTTAGCGAGAAGGGCCAGATCCAGCAGCAGAAGTGGGGT
GGTAAACAGCCAGTCGGCGTACCTAAACACATGAGAAATAGAGTCATAAGCACATGGGTCACATACAGGA
GATTGTATATAACATTAATACAATTTTATAAAAAAAAGGGGGGGCACAACTAGTATAACTTCGTATAAGG
TATACTATACGAAGTTATTAAGAGGTTTCATATTGCTAATAGCAGCTACAATCCAGCTACCATTCTGCAT
AACTTCGTATAAAGTATCCTATACGAAGTTATGTCGACTGGAGAGTGGCCAGCCCTTCTCATGTTCAGAG
AACATGGTTAACTGGTTAAGTCATGTCGTCCCACAGCTGCCCGTGCCCTGGCCCACCCTCGTGACCACCT
TCGGCTACGGCCTGCAGTGCTTCGCCCGCTACCCCGACCACATGAAGCAGCACGACTTCTTCAAGTCCGC
CATGCCCGAAGGCTACGTCCAGGAGCGCACCATCTTCTTCAAGGACGACGGCAACTACAAGACCCGCGCC
GAGGTGAAGTTCGAGGGCGACACCCTGGTGAACCGCATCGAGCTGAAGGGCATCGACTTCAAGGAGGACG
GCAACATCCTGGGGCACAAGCTGGAGTACAACTACAACAGCCACAACGTCTATATCATGGCCGACAAGCA
GAAGAACGGCATCAAGGTGAACTTCAAGATCCGCCACAACATCGAGGACGGCAGCGTGCAGCTCGCCGAC
CACTACCAGCAGAACACCCCCATCGGCGACGGCCCCGTGCTGCTGCCCGACAACCACTACCTGAGCTACC
AGTCCGCCCTGAGCAAAGACCCCAACGAGAAGCGCGATCACATGGTCCTGCTGGAGTTCGTGACCGCCGC
CGGGATCACTCTCGGCATGGACGAGCTGTACAAGTTCTGCTACGAGAACGAGGTGTAATGAGCTAGCGAA
GTTCCTATACTTTCTAGAGAATAGGAACTTCTAAGCAGACAATCTTGTAATACATCAGCAGCTAGTAGAT
TGCTCCAGCTAGAAGTTCCTATACCTTTTGAAGAATAGGAACTTCGAATTCGATATCAAGCTTATCGATA
ATCAACCTCTGGATTACAAAATTTGTGAAAGATTGACTGGTATTCTTAACTATGTTGCTCCTTTTACGCT
ATGTGGATACGCTGCTTTAATGCCTTTGTATCATGCTATTGCTTCCCGTATGGCTTTCATTTTCTCCTCC
TTGTATAAATCCTGGTTGCTGTCTCTTTATGAGGAGTTGTGGCCCGTTGTCAGGCAACGTGGCGTGGTGT
GCACTGTGTTTGCTGACGCAACCCCCACTGGTTGGGGCATTGCCACCACCTGTCAGCTCCTTTCCGGGAC
TTTCGCTTTCCCCCTCCCTATTGCCACGGCGGAACTCATCGCCGCCTGCCTTGCCCGCTGCTGGACAGGG
GCTCGGCTGTTGGGCACTGACAATTCCGTGGTGTTGTCGGGGAAATCATCGTCCTTTCCTTGGCTGCTCG
CCTATGTTGCCACCTGGATTCTGCGCGGGACGTCCTTCTGCTACGTCCCTTCGGCCCTCAATCCAGCGGA
CCTTCCTTCCCGCGGCCTGCTGCCGGCTCTGCGGCCTCTTCCGCGTCTTCGCCTTCGCCCTCAGACGAGT
CGGATCTCCCTTTGGGCCGCCTCCCCGCATCGATACCGAGCGCTGCTCGAGAGATCTACGGGTGGCATCC
CTGTGACCCCTCCCCAGTGCCTCTCCTGGCCCTGGAAGTTGCCACTCCAGTGCCCACCAGCCTTGTCCTA
ATAAAATTAAGTTGCATCATTTTGTCTGACTAGGTGTCCTTCTATAATATTATGGGGTGGAGGGGGGTGG
TATGGAGCAAGGGGCAAGTTGGGAAGACAACCTGTAGGGCCTGCGGGGTCTATTGGGAACCAAGCTGGAG
TGCAGTGGCACAATCTTGGCTCACTGCAATCTCCGCCTCCTGGGTTCAAGCGATTCTCCTGCCTCAGCCT
CCCGAGTTGTTGGGATTCCAGGCATGCATGACCAGGCTCAGCTAATTTTTGTTTTTTTGGTAGAGACGGG
GTTTCACCATATTGGCCAGGCTGGTCTCCAACTCCTAATCTCAGGTGATCTACCCACCTTGGCCTCCCAA
ATTGCTGGGATTACAGGCGTGAACCACTGCTCCCTTCCCTGTCCTTCTGATTTTGTAGGTAACCACGTGC
GGACCGAGCGGCCGCAGGAACCCCTAGTGATGGAGTTGGCCACTCCCTCTCTGCGCGCTCGCTCGCTCAC
TGAGGCCGGGCGACCAAAGGTCGCCCGACGCCCGGGCTTTGCCCGGGCGGCCTCAGTGAGCGAGCGAGCG
CGCAGCTGCCTGCAGGGGCGCCTGATGCGGTATTTTCTCCTTACGCATCTGTGCGGTATTTCACACCGCA
TA
[95 nt withheld, positions 4413-4507]
T
[46 nt withheld, positions 4509-4554]
C
[141 nt withheld, positions 4556-4696]
CCTTTGACGTTGGAGTCCACGTTCTTT
[37 nt withheld, positions 4724-4760]
ACTCTATCTCGGGCTATTCTTTTGATTTATAAGGGATTTTGCCGATTTCGGTCTATTGGTTAAAAAATGA
GCTGATTTAACAAAAATTTAACGCGAATTTTAACAAAATATTAACGTTTACAATTTTATGGTGCACTCTC
AGTACAATCTGCTCTGATGCCGCATAGTTAAGCCAGCCCCGACACCCGCCAACACCCGCTGACGCGCCCT
GACGGGCTTGTCTGCTCCCGGCATCCGCTTACAGACAAGCTGTGACCGTCTCCGGGAGCTGCATGTGTCA
GAGGTTTTCACCGTCATCACCGAAACGCGCGAGACGAAAGGGCCTCGTGATACGCCTATTTTTATAGGTT
AATGTCATGATAATAATGGTTTCTTAGACGTCAGGTGGCACTTTTCGGGGAAATGTGCGCGGAACCCCTA
TTTGTTTATTTTTCTAAATACATTCAAATATGTATCCGCTCATGAGACAATAACCCTGATAAATGCTTCA
ATAATATTGAAAAAGGAAGAGTATGAGTATTCAACATTTCCGTGTCGCCCTTATTCCCTTTTTTGCGGCA
TTTTGCCTTCCTGTTTTTGCTCACCCAGAAACGCTGGTGAAAGTAAAAGATGCTGAAGATCAGTTGGGTG
CACGAGTGGGTTACATCGAACTGGATCTCAACAGCGGTAAGATCCTTGAGAGTTTTCGCCCCGAAGAACG
TTTTCCAATGATGAGCACTTTTAAAGTTCTGCTATGTGGCGCGGTATTATCCCGTATTGACGCCGGGCAA
GAGCAACTCGGTCGCCGCATACACTATTCTCAGAATGACTTGGTTGAGTACTCACCAGTCACAGAAAAGC
ATCTTACGGATGGCATGACAGTAAGAGAATTATGCAGTGCTGCCATAACCATGAGTGATAACACTGCGGC
CAACTTACTTCTGACAACGATCGGAGGACCGAAGGAGCTAACCGCTTTTTTGCACAACATGGGGGATCAT
GTAACTCGCCTTGATCGTTGGGAACCGGAGCTGAATGAAGCCATACCAAACGACGAGCGTGACACCACGA
TGCCTGTAGCAATGGCAACAACGTTGCGCAAACTATTAACTGGCGAACTACTTACTCTAGCTTCCCGGCA
ACAATTAATAGACTGGATGGAGGCGGATAAAGTTGCAGGACCACTTCTGCGCTCGGCCCTTCCGGCTGGC
TGGTTTATTGCTGATAAATCTGGAGCCGGTGAGCGTGGGTCTCGCGGTATCATTGCAGCACTGGGGCCAG
ATGGTAAGCCCTCCCGTATCGTAGTTATCTACACGACGGGGAGTCAGGCAACTATGGATGAACGAAATAG
ACAGATCGCTGAGATAGGTGCCTCACTGATTAAGCATTGGTAACTGTCAGACCAAGTTTACTCATATATA
CTTTAGATTGATTTAAAACTTCATTTTTAATTTAAAAGGATCTAGGTGAAGATCCTTTTTGATAATCTCA
TGACCAAAATCCCTTAACGTGAGTTTTCGTTCCACTGAGCGTCAGACCCCGTAGAAAAGATCAAAGGATC
TTCTTGAGATCCTTTTTTTCTGCGCGTAATCTGCTGCTTGCAAACAAAAAAACCACCGCTACCAGCGGTG
GTTTGTTTGCCGGATCAAGAGCTACCAACTCTTTTTCCGAAGGTAACTGGCTTCAGCAGAGCGCAGATAC
CAAATACTGTTCTTCTAGTGTAGCCGTAGTTAGGCCACCACTTCAAGAACTCTGTAGCACCGCCTACATA
CCTCGCTCTGCTAATCCTGTTACCAGTGGCTGCTGCCAGTGGCGATAAGTCGTGTCTTACCGGGTTGGAC
TCAAGACGATAGTTACCGGATAAGGCGCAGCGGTCGGGCTGAACGGGGGGTTCGTGCACACAGCCCAGCT
TGGAGCGAACGACCTACACCGAACTGAGATACCTACAGCGTGAGCTATGAGAAAGCGCCACGCTTCCCGA
AGGGAGAAAGGCGGACAGGTATCCGGTAAGCGGCAGGGTCGGAACAGGAGAGCGCACGAGGGAGCTTCCA
GGGGGAAACGCCTGGTATCTTTATAGTCCTGTCGGGTTTCGCCACCTCTGACTTGAGCGTCGATTTTTGT
GATGCTCGTCAGGGGGGCGGAGCCTATGGAAAAACGCCAGCAACGCGGCCTTTTTACGGTTCCTGGCCTT
TTGCTGGCCTTTTGCTCACATGT
Features (pLannotate 1.2.2; 30 found; start..end, strand, type, name):
     12..39      +  repeat_region  AAV2 ITR (fragment): inverted terminal repeat of adeno-associated virus serotype 2 inverted
     68..95      +  repeat_region  AAV2 ITR (fragment): inverted terminal repeat of adeno-associated virus serotype 2 inverted
    177..388     +  promoter       EF-1α core promoter: core promoter for human elongation factor EF-1α
    401..669     +  LTR            5' LTR (truncated): truncated 5' long terminal repeat (LTR) from human T-cell leukemia virus (HTLV) type 1
    697..730     +  protein_bind   FRT (minimal): supports FLP-mediated excision but not integration (Turan and Bode, 2011) FLP recombinase from the Saccharomyces cerevisiae 2μ plasmid
    739..780     -  intron         β-globin intron (fragment): internally truncated intron from human β-globin
    829..1106    +  CDS            QuasAr1 (fragment): achaerhodopsin-3 (Arch) derivative with improved brightness (Hochbaum et al., 2014)
   1125..1158    +  protein_bind   loxN: Cre-mediated recombination occurs in the 8-bp core sequence (GTATACCT). loxN sites are compatible with each other, but incompatible with loxP or lox2272 sites. Cre recombinase
   1159..1208    +  intron         β-globin intron (fragment): internally truncated intron from human β-globin
   1209..1242    +  protein_bind   lox2272: Cre-mediated recombination occurs in the 8-bp core sequence (GGATACTT). lox2272 sites are compatible with each other, but incompatible with loxP or loxN sites (Lee and Saito, 1988). Cre recombinase
   1263..1415    -  CDS            (3-F)Tyr-EGFP (fragment): (3-F)Tyr-EGFP is a basic (constitutively fluorescent) green fluorescent protein published in 2004, derived from Aequorea victoria.
   1420..1475    -  CDS            P2A (fragment): 2A peptide from porcine teschovirus-1 polyprotein Eukaryotic ribosomes fail to insert a peptide bond between the Gly and Pro residues, yielding separate polypeptides.
   1491..1553    -  CDS            KCNJ2 (fragment): KCNJ2_HUMAN - Also known as IRK1. Experimental evidence at protein level: Swiss-Prot protein existence level 1. Probably participates in establishing action potential waveform and excitability of neuronal and muscle tissues. Inward rectifier potassium channels are characterized by a greater tendency to allow potassium to flow into the cell rather than out of it. Their voltage dependence is regulated by the concentration of extracellular potassium; as external potassium is raised, the voltage range of the channel opening shifts to more positive voltages. The inward rectification is mainly due t
   1554..2054    -  CDS            Arch (fragment): light-driven proton pump archaerhodopsin-3 from Halorubrum sodomense (Chow et al., 2010)
   2155..2188    -  protein_bind   loxN: Cre-mediated recombination occurs in the 8-bp core sequence (GTATACCT). loxN sites are compatible with each other, but incompatible with loxP or lox2272 sites. Cre recombinase
   2189..2238    +  intron         β-globin intron (fragment): internally truncated intron from human β-globin
   2239..2272    -  protein_bind   lox2272: Cre-mediated recombination occurs in the 8-bp core sequence (GGATACTT). lox2272 sites are compatible with each other, but incompatible with loxP or loxN sites (Lee and Saito, 1988). Cre recombinase
   2345..2905    +  CDS            EYFP (fragment): enhanced YFP mammalian codon-optimized
   2938..2971    -  protein_bind   FRT (minimal): supports FLP-mediated excision but not integration (Turan and Bode, 2011) FLP recombinase from the Saccharomyces cerevisiae 2μ plasmid
   3056..3080    +  misc_feature   MCS (fragment): pBluescript multiple cloning site
   3080..3668    +  misc_feature   WPRE: woodchuck hepatitis virus posttranscriptional regulatory element
   3700..4176    +  polyA_signal   hGH poly(A) signal: human growth hormone polyadenylation signal
   4216..4356    +  repeat_region  AAV2 ITR: inverted terminal repeat of adeno-associated virus serotype 2 inverted
   4361..4412    -  misc_feature   bom (fragment): basis of mobility region from pBR322
   4431..4886    +  rep_origin     f1 ori (sequence partly withheld): f1 bacteriophage origin of replication; arrow indicates direction of (+) strand synthesis
   4887..4936    -  misc_feature   bom (fragment): basis of mobility region from pBR322
   5038..5073    -  CDS            rop (fragment): Rop protein, which maintains plasmids at low copy number; rop
   5168..5272    +  promoter       AmpR promoter: bla
   5273..6133    +  CDS            AmpR: β-lactamase; bla; confers resistance to ampicillin, carbenicillin, and related antibiotics
   6304..6892    +  rep_origin     ori: high-copy-number ColE1/pMB1/pBR322/pUC origin of replication
