[The description below was written by a language model from this plasmid's Addgene catalogue record and pLannotate feature annotations shown in this document.]
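Description:
pAAV-nEF-Con/Foff 2.0-Arch3.3-EYFP is an AAV2-based transfer plasmid from the INTRSECT 2.0 series, designed to express the inhibitory opsin fusion Arch3.3-EYFP only in cells that contain Cre and lack Flp. It is maintained in bacteria through a high-copy ColE1/pUC-type origin with ampicillin resistance (bla), and it also carries an f1/M13 phage origin. A recombination-deficient strain is listed for propagation, consistent with the repeat-rich ITRs. The depositor sequence shows two complete AAV2 inverted terminal repeats bracketing the expression cassette. The sequencing-derived record resolves only fragments of the left ITR, which is common for these hairpin-forming repeats.

Between the ITRs, the nEF promoter (annotated as the EF-1α core promoter followed by a truncated HTLV-1 LTR segment) drives a coding sequence that has been split into pieces separated by short intron fragments. The first piece, the 5′ part of archaerhodopsin-3, and the last piece, most of EYFP, lie in the sense orientation. The middle piece is inverted. It holds the rest of Arch, a short Kir2.1 (KCNJ2)-derived stretch of the kind used as a trafficking signal, a segment that matched P2A only partially, and the start of the fluorescent protein. This inverted piece is flanked by oppositely oriented loxN and lox2272 pairs, a double-floxed arrangement in which Cre flips it into the sense orientation. Splicing can then presumably assemble an intact reading frame. Two oppositely oriented minimal FRT sites enclose the entire coding region, so Flp inverts it relative to the promoter and abolishes expression. WPRE and an hGH polyadenylation signal enhance and terminate the transcript. The plasmid is used to package AAV for light-driven silencing and fluorescent labelling of intersectionally defined cell populations in mammals.
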