Addgene plasmid #137149: pAAV-nEF-Con/Foff 2.0-Arch3.3-EYFP
Purpose: Intersectional viral expression of Arch3.3-EYFP in cells expressing Cre AND NOT Flp
Depositing lab: Karl Deisseroth & INTRSECT 2.0 Project. Publication: Comprehensive Dual- and Triple-Feature Intersectional Single-Vector Delivery of Diverse Functional Payloads to Cells of Behaving Mammals. Fenno LE, Ramakrishnan C, Kim YS, Evans KE, Lo M, Vesuna S, Inoue M, Cheung KYM, Yuen E, Pichamoorthy N, Hong ASO, Deisseroth K. Neuron. 2020 Jun 20. pii: S0896-6273(20)30432-3. doi: 10.1016/j.neuron.2020.06.003. PubMed 32574559.
Backbone
  Vector backbone: AAV2-nEF-WPRE
  Backbone size w/o insert (bp): 4600
  Vector type: AAV, Cre/Lox, Synthetic Biology ; Flp/FRT
Growth in bacteria
  Bacterial resistance: Ampicillin, 100 μg/mL
  Growth temperature: 37°C
  Growth strain: NEB Stable
  Copy number: High Copy
Gene/Insert
  Gene/Insert name: Con/Foff 2.0-Arch3.3-EYFP
  Species: Synthetic; Prokaryotic
  Insert size (bp): 2400
  Mutation: n/a
  Promoter: nEF
  Cloning method: Restriction Enzyme; 5′ cloning site BamHI (unknown if destroyed); 3′ cloning site EcoRI (unknown if destroyed)
  Sequencing primers: 5′ GACCCTGCTTGCTCAACTCT; 3′ GGGCCACAACTCCTCATAAA
Terms and licenses: Academic/Nonprofit Terms; Industry Terms: Not Available to Industry
Depositor comments: Additional sequencing primers: Intron 2F GGGACGACATGACTTAACCAG; Intron 2R CCAGCCCTTCTCATGTTCAG; Intron 1F CCTGTATGTGACCCATGTGC; Intron 1R: GCACATGGGTCACATACAGG
How to cite: pAAV-nEF-Con/Foff 2.0-Arch3.3-EYFP was a gift from Karl Deisseroth & INTRSECT 2.0 Project (Addgene plasmid # 137149 ; http://n2t.net/addgene:137149 ; RRID:Addgene_137149) For viral preps, please replace (Addgene plasmid # 137149) in the above sentence with: (Addgene viral prep # 137149-AAV8)
