>Addgene plasmid #137149 | pAAV-nEF-Con/Foff 2.0-Arch3.3-EYFP | depositor partial sequence | sequence record 264995 | Promoter through WPRE
AAGGATCTGCGATCGCTCCGGTGCCCGTCAGTGGGCAGAGCGCACATCGCCCACAGTCCCCGAGAAGTTG
GGGGGAGGGGTCGGCAATTGAACGGGTGCCTAGAGAAGGTGGCGCGGGGTAAACTGGGAAAGTGATGTCG
TGTACTGGCTCCGCCTTTTTCCCGAGGGTGGGGGAGAACCGTATATAAGTGCAGTAGTCGCCGTGAACGT
TCTTTTTCGCAACGGGTTTGCCGCCAGAACACAGCTGAAGCTTCGAGGGGCTCGCATCTCTCCTTCACGC
GCCCGCCGCCCTACCTGAGGCCGCCATCCACGCCGGTTGAGTCGCGTTCTGCCGCCTCCCGCCTGTGGTG
CCTCCTGAACTGCGTCCGCCGTCTAGGTAAGTTTAAAGCTCAGGTCGAGACCGGGCCTTTGTCCGGCGCT
CCCTTGGAGCCTACCTAGACTCAGCCGGCTCTCCACGCTTTGCCTGACCCTGCTTGCTCAACTCTACGTC
TTTGTTTCGTTTTCTGTTCTGCGCCGTTACAGATCCAAGCTGTGACCGGCGCCTACGGATCCGAAGTTCC
TATTCTCTAGAAAGTATAGGAACTTCGCAGAGTAGTAGCTGGATTGTAGCTGCTATTAGCAATCTAAAAC
CTCTTAGAAGTTCCTATTCTTCAAAAGGTATAGGAACTTCGGCGCGCCGCCACCATGGACCCCATCGCTC
TGCAGGCTGGTTACGACCTGCTGGGTGACGGCAGACCTGAAACTCTGTGGCTGGGCATCGGCACTCTGCT
GATGCTGATTGGAACCTTCTACTTTCTGGTCCGCGGATGGGGAGTCACCGATAAGGATGCCCGGGAATAT
TACGCTGTGACTATCCTGGTGCCCGGAATCGCATCCGCCGCATATCTGTCTATGTTCTTTGGTATCGGGC
TTACTGAGGTGACCGTCGGGGGCGAAATGTTGGATATCTATTATGCCAGGTAAGTGTCGGGGTTGAGCTC
ATAACTTCGTATAGTATACCTTATACGAAGTTATTCTTTGCACCATTCTAAAGAATAACAGTGATAATTT
CTGGGTTAAGGCAAATAACTTCGTATAGGATACTTTATACGAAGTTATGGTACCCCTCCTGTACTCACCT
TGCCGGTGGTGCAGATGAACTTCAGGGTCAGCTTGCCGTAGGTGGCATCGCCCTCGCCCTCGCCGGACAC
GCTGAACTTGTGGCCGTTTACGTCGCCGTCCAGCTCGACCAGGATGGGCACCACCCCGGTGAACAGCTCC
TCGCCCTTGCTCACGGGACCGGGGTTTTCTTCCACGTCTCCTGCTTGCTTTAACAGAGAGAAGTTCGTGG
CTCCGGAGCCGGGCGCGCCCACGTTGATGTCGATCTGGTCCAGGGGGATGTACTCGCCCTCGCTGGTGAT
CCTGCTCTTGTCGGCGGCACTGACATCGGCACCGGCACTGGGTTCTGGTGCCTCGGTGTCGCCCAGAATA
GCCCGGGATCTCAACAGGATAAAGCCAAAGCCGACCTTGGCAGTCACGTCCAACACCATAAACAGCAGAG
TTTCGATGCCCAGGCCCACCACGCCAGCGCCCTCAGTGCCTATGATCCACAGGATAGGGTAAGCGGTCCA
CAGCACCAAGACCAGAGCTGTCAGGGTGTTAAAGGTAGATGCCACCTCGGGGCCCCGCTCCTTTGCAGCA
GATCGCAGGGATGTAGCCAGAAAATAGAGCACCACTATCATGCAAATTGTAGAGAACAACCACCAACTGT
ATCTGGCTATGGCCGTGTGGCTCAAGGCTCCGATGAGGCCAGTGACGATCATCAGGGCGTCCACACCCAC
CAGGGTGCCGATGGTCACCCGATCCACCTTAGCGAGAAGGGCCAGATCCAGCAGCAGAAGTGGGGTGGTA
AACAGCCAGTCGGCGTACCTAAACACATGAGAAATAGAGTCATAAGCACATGGGTCACATACAGGAGATT
GTATATAACATTAATACAATTTTATAAAAAAAAGGGGGGGCACAACTAGTATAACTTCGTATAAGGTATA
CTATACGAAGTTATTAAGAGGTTTCATATTGCTAATAGCAGCTACAATCCAGCTACCATTCTGCATAACT
TCGTATAAAGTATCCTATACGAAGTTATGTCGACTGGAGAGTGGCCAGCCCTTCTCATGTTCAGAGAACA
TGGTTAACTGGTTAAGTCATGTCGTCCCACAGCTGCCCGTGCCCTGGCCCACCCTCGTGACCACCTTCGG
CTACGGCCTGCAGTGCTTCGCCCGCTACCCCGACCACATGAAGCAGCACGACTTCTTCAAGTCCGCCATG
CCCGAAGGCTACGTCCAGGAGCGCACCATCTTCTTCAAGGACGACGGCAACTACAAGACCCGCGCCGAGG
TGAAGTTCGAGGGCGACACCCTGGTGAACCGCATCGAGCTGAAGGGCATCGACTTCAAGGAGGACGGCAA
CATCCTGGGGCACAAGCTGGAGTACAACTACAACAGCCACAACGTCTATATCATGGCCGACAAGCAGAAG
AACGGCATCAAGGTGAACTTCAAGATCCGCCACAACATCGAGGACGGCAGCGTGCAGCTCGCCGACCACT
ACCAGCAGAACACCCCCATCGGCGACGGCCCCGTGCTGCTGCCCGACAACCACTACCTGAGCTACCAGTC
CGCCCTGAGCAAAGACCCCAACGAGAAGCGCGATCACATGGTCCTGCTGGAGTTCGTGACCGCCGCCGGG
ATCACTCTCGGCATGGACGAGCTGTACAAGTTCTGCTACGAGAACGAGGTGTAATGAGCTAGCGAAGTTC
CTATACTTTCTAGAGAATAGGAACTTCTAAGCAGACAATCTTGTAATACATCAGCAGCTAGTAGATTGCT
CCAGCTAGAAGTTCCTATACCTTTTGAAGAATAGGAACTTCGAATTCGATATCAAGCTTATCGATAATCA
ACCTCTGGATTACAAAATTTGTGAAAGATTGACTGGTATTCTTAACTATGTTGCTCCTTTTACGCTATGT
GGATACGCTGCTTTAATGCCTTTGTATCATGCTATTGCTTCCCGTATGGCTTTCATTTTCTCCTCCTTGT
ATAAATCCTGGTTGCTGTCTCTTTATGAGGAGTTGTGGCCCGTTGTCAGGCAACGTGGCGTGGTGTGCAC
TGTGTTTGCTGACGCAACCCCCACTGGTTGGGGCATTGCCACCACCTGTCAGCTCCTTTCCGGGACTTTC
GCTTTCCCCCTCCCTATTGCCACGGCGGAACTCATCGCCGCCTGCCTTGCCCGCTGCTGGACAGGGGCTC
GGCTGTTGGGCACTGACAATTCCGTGGTGTTGTCGGGGAAATCATCGTCCTTTCCTTGGCTGCTCGCCTG
TGTTGCCACCTGGATTCTGCGCGGGACGTCCTTCTGCTACGTCCCTTCGGCCCTCAATCCAGCGGACCTT
CCTTCCCGCGGCCTGCTGCCGGCTCTGCGGCCTCTTCCGCGTCTTCGCCTTCGCCCTCAGACGAGTCGGA
TCTCCCTTTGGGCCGCCTCCCCGCATCGATACCG
